Addgene plasmid #162523: IR76b-T2A-QF2
Purpose: Plasmid for CRISPR-mediated knock-in line that expresses a QF2 transcriptional activator by knocking-in a T2A-QF2 fragment replacing the stop codon of the endogenous Aedes aegypti Ir76b gene
Depositing lab: Leslie Vosshall. Depositing organization: Rockefeller University. Publication: Non-canonical odor coding in the mosquito. Herre M, Goldman OV, Lu TC, Caballero-Vidal G, Qi Y, Gilbert ZN, Gong Z, Morita T, Rahiel S, Ghaninia M, Ignell R, Matthews BJ, Li H, Vosshall LB, Younger MA. Cell. 2022 Aug 18;185(17):3104-3123.e28. doi: 10.1016/j.cell.2022.07.024. PubMed 35985288.
Backbone
  Vector backbone: puc19
  Backbone size w/o insert (bp): 2680
  Total vector size (bp): 8623
  Vector type: Insect Expression
Growth in bacteria
  Bacterial resistance: Ampicillin, 100 μg/mL
  Growth temperature: 37°C
  Growth strain: DH5alpha
  Copy number: Unknown
Gene/Insert
  Gene/Insert name: Ir76b-left-HDR-arm; T2A-QF2-SV40; 3xP3-dsRed-SV40; Ir76b-right-HDR-arm
  Species: Synthetic; Aedes aegypti
  Insert size (bp): 5972
Terms and licenses: Academic/Nonprofit Terms; Industry Terms: Not Available to Industry
How to cite: IR76b-T2A-QF2 was a gift from Leslie Vosshall (Addgene plasmid # 162523 ; http://n2t.net/addgene:162523 ; RRID:Addgene_162523)
