[The description below was written by a language model from this plasmid's Addgene catalogue record and pLannotate feature annotations shown in this document.]
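Description:
IR76b-T2A-QF2 is a pUC19-based donor plasmid of about 8.6 kb that serves as a homology-directed repair template for CRISPR-mediated knock-in in the mosquito Aedes aegypti. It is propagated in E. coli through the high-copy ColE1/pUC origin and selected with ampicillin via the β-lactamase gene and its native promoter. Remnants of the pUC19 lacZα region, lac promoter/operator and multiple cloning site flank the insert and have no role in the insect.

The roughly 6 kb insert consists of a left Ir76b homology arm, a T2A-QF2-SV40 cassette, a 3xP3-dsRed-SV40 marker cassette, and a right Ir76b homology arm. The design replaces the stop codon of the endogenous Ir76b gene with an in-frame T2A peptide followed by QF2. Transcription and translation therefore remain under the control of the native locus, and ribosomal skipping at T2A releases the QF2 transcriptional activator as a separate protein in cells that normally express Ir76b. QF2 belongs to the Q binary expression system and can drive QUAS-linked effectors or reporters supplied from a second transgene.

The 3xP3-dsRed cassette provides a visible fluorescent marker for identifying transformed animals, since 3xP3 is an eye-specific artificial promoter commonly used in insect transgenesis. The automated feature table detects the hsp70 minimal promoter fragment that usually forms the core of 3xP3, a DsRed2 coding sequence and an SV40 polyadenylation signal. It does not annotate the homology arms, T2A or QF2, which are known only from the catalogue fields. The resulting line gives genetic access to Ir76b-expressing neurons for studies of mosquito chemosensory coding.
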