Features (pLannotate 1.2.2; 16 found; start..end, strand, type, name):
    137..236     +  misc_feature   bom (fragment): basis of mobility region from pBR322
    242..399     -  CDS            lacZα (fragment): LacZα fragment of β-galactosidase; lacZ fragment
   3099..3221    +  promoter       hsp70 promoter (fragment): Drosophila melanogaster hsp70Bb promoter
   3235..3268    +  misc_feature   MCS (fragment): multiple cloning site
   3276..3953    +  CDS            DsRed2: improved tetrameric variant of DsRed fluorescent protein mammalian codon-optimized
   3968..4051    +  CDS            large T antigen (fragment): large T antigen from SV40 (simian virus 40)
   4074..4195    +  polyA_signal   SV40 poly(A) signal: SV40 polyadenylation signal
   6359..6390    +  misc_feature   MCS (fragment): pUC18/19 multiple cloning site
   6427..6443    -  protein_bind   lac operator: The lac repressor binds to the lac operator to inhibit transcription in E. coli. This inhibition can be relieved by adding lactose or isopropyl-β-D-thiogalactopyranoside (IPTG). lac repressor encoded by lacI
   6451..6481    -  promoter       lac promoter: promoter for the E. coli lac operon
   6496..6517    -  protein_bind   CAP binding site: CAP binding activates transcription in the presence of cAMP. E. coli catabolite activator protein
   6530..6622    -  CDS            lacI (fragment): lac repressor; lacI; The lac repressor binds to the lac operator to inhibit transcription in E. coli. This inhibition can be relieved by adding lactose or isopropyl-β-D-thiogalactopyranoside (IPTG).
   6805..7393    -  rep_origin     ori: high-copy-number ColE1/pMB1/pBR322/pUC origin of replication
   7564..8424    -  CDS            AmpR: β-lactamase; bla; confers resistance to ampicillin, carbenicillin, and related antibiotics
   8425..8529    -  promoter       AmpR promoter: bla
   8624..35      +  CDS            rop (fragment) (across the origin): Rop protein, which maintains plasmids at low copy number; rop
>Addgene plasmid #162523 | IR76b-T2A-QF2 | addgene full sequence | sequence record 354669 | Addgene NGS Result
TCGCGCGTTTCGGTGATGACGGTGAAAACCTCTGACACATGCAGCTCCCGGAGACGGTCACAGCTTGTCT
GTAAGCGGATGCCGGGAGCAGACAAGCCCGTCAGGGCGCGTCAGCGGGTGTTGGCGGGTGTCGGGGCTGG
CTTAACTATGCGGCATCAGAGCAGATTGTACTGAGAGTGCACCATATGCGGTGTGAAATACCGCACAGAT
GCGTAAGGAGAAAATACCGCATCAGGCGCCATTCGCCATTCAGGCTGCGCAACTGTTGGGAAGGGCGATC
GGTGCGGGCCTCTTCGCTATTACGCCAGCTGGCGAAAGGGGGATGTGCTGCAAGGCGATTAAGTTGGGTA
ACGCCAGGGTTTTCCCAGTCACGACGTTGTAAAACGACGGCCAGTGAATTCGAGCTCGGTACCCGGTTTC
TACTGTTACGAATAGAAAAGCGGGGTGTCTGCCTTTCTTTATTGAAATCAAAAATCAACAACTCGCCGTC
TATAGTGGTTACACGTGTTCGCCATTGGCGTAGACCAAAAATAAATAGAATTTTCGATTGGGTCTATCAC
ACACCCATGAGCAGTTAGACAAAAAAACTTATTGGTGAAGGTATAAATCAATGCACGTCAGCCTAGACAA
CCTTTCCGAACCTTATCCCCTGCCCCCTTCCTAACAGTTGCTGTTTTCATAGAGCGACGAGACCCTGAAC
TCGTTGAGTTTTTTGGTGGACAAACACTTGGTGGAGTTCACAACCAACCTGAACGATAGCGACATCCTGA
TGACAACGGTGTCCAAGAAAAACTACGTCTACGTACGGGATCGACCGGCCATCGAACATCTGGTTTACAA
AGACTACCTCGTTCGGCGCAAGGTGAACCCCATCAACGAACGTAGCCATTGTCCGTTTGCAACGGCTACA
ACACCTTTCCTGAAACGGGTTCGCGCCTTTGCCTATCCCAATACCACACGCTGGAACACGCTATTTGATC
CACAGTAAGTTCTACTAAAAGTATAACAAAGACGCCATGTATAAACCATTTCTTCGTTCTACGCAGACTA
CTCAACATGGTCGAAGGAGGCTTGGTGAAATTCAAGCTTCTGGAGAATCTACCCAAGGCCGAGATCTGTC
CGCAGAACTTAGGAGGCACTGAGCGTCAGCTGAAGAATCGGGACTTGGTCATGACATACTTGGTGATGTT
GACCGGCTTTGCCACGGCAATTGCTGTATTCGTTTCGGAGGTAACTACATCTGCTTGATCACAGCTCTAG
TAGGCCGTTAACAATATTCTTCTTGTTGTCTTCCTATAGATGTTCTTCCGCATCCTGAACGAGCGCAAAC
TGAACAAAGAACAGTCGGAAGCTGCCCGGAACCGTGGCACCGATGGAGTTACCTATGTGAATGCAAAGGC
CATGGGTTATGGCGATTCACCGCCGCCGCCGTATGCGGAGATTTTCAGCCGCCATGCTAGCGGTGGAAGC
ATGTTTGGAAGCAGTATTGACAGTGGTAGCGGTGCATCACGGAGGATGATCAACGGCAGGGATTACATGG
TCGTCAAGGAGCGAAATGGGATCGGTTCGCAGCTCATACCAATTCGGGCGCCGTCAGCTGCAATTTTTCA
GTACACTTATACGAATGGAGAGGGCAGAGGAAGTCTTCTAACATGCGGTGACGTGGAGGAGAATCCCGGC
CCTATGCCACCCAAGCGCAAAACGCTTAACGCTGCGGCTGAGGCTAACGCTCATGCCGACGGACACGCCG
ACGGAAACGCCGACGGACACGTGGCCAATACGGCCGCGTCCTCGAATAATGCGAGGTTCGCTGATCTCAC
TAACATCGATACTCCGGGTCTGGGACCCACAACTACGACCCTGCTCGTGGAACCAGCACGCTCAAAGCGT
CAACGAGTGTCCCGCGCATGCGACCAGTGCCGTGCAGCCCGAGAGAAATGCGACGGAATACAGCCTGCGT
GTTTCCCGTGCGTTTCCCAGGGAAGGTCCTGCACTTATCAGGCTTCGCCGAAAAAGAGGGGAGTTCAAAC
CGGTTATATTCGTACGCTGGAGCTCGCCCTCGCCTGGATGTTTGAAAATGTCGCGCGTTCCGAAGATGCC
TTGCATAACCTCCTCGTCCGTGACGCCGGACAAGGATCAGCTCTGCTCGTTGGTAAAGATTCGCCGGCTG
CCGAGCGACTCCATGCCCGTTGGGCTACTAGCCGTGTCAATAAGAGCATTACCCGCCTCCTCCGTCAGTT
GGAGCTCCCTCCTACCGCCACGGCTACGGCCTCGATAATGCCGCACGTGATGGAGCAGCCTCTCAGTACC
AGCATTAACCCCGTCAACGACCGCTTCAACGGTATTCCCAACCCCACTCCGTATAACTCCGATGCAGCTC
TCGATGCTATCACTCAGACCAACGATTATGGAAGCGTAAATACACATGGTATCCTCTCTACTTACCCGCC
ACCGGCTACGCACCTTAATGAAGCTTCCGTCGCTCTCGCTCCCGGTGGCGCCCCCCCCCGACCGCCTCCT
CCGTATGTTGACAGCACGACCAATCACCCGCCGTACCACTCGAATCTGGTTCCAATGGCGAACTTTGGTT
ACTCGACCGTTGATTACGATGCCATGGTTGACGATTTGGCTAGCATTGAATACACGGACGCTGTGGATGT
CGACCCACAGTTTATGACCAATCTGGGATTCGTTCCTGGATGTAACTTCTCCGACATTAATACATACGAA
CAGTGATGACGTCTATCGATACCGTCGACTAAAGCCAAATAGAAAATTATTCAGTTCCTGGCTTAAGTTT
TTAAAAGTGATATTATTTATTTGGTTGTAACCAACCAAAAGAATGTAAATAACTAATACATAATTATGTT
AGTTTTAAGTTAGCAACAAATTGATTTTAGCTATATTAGCTACTTGGTTAATAAATAGAATATATTTATT
TAAAGATAATTGCGTTTTTATTGTCAGGGAGTGAGTTTGCTTAAAAACTCGTTTAGATCCAATTCGAGCT
CGCCCGGGGATCTAATTCAATTAGAGACTAATTCAATTAGAGCTAATTCAATTAGGATCCAAGCTTATCG
ATTTCGAACCCTCGACCGCCGGAGTATAAATAGAGGCGCTTCGTCTACGGAGCGACAATTCAATTCAAAC
AAGCAAAGTGAACACGTCGCTAAGCGAAAGCTAAGCAAATAAACAAGCGCAGCTGAACAAGCTAAACAAT
CGGGGTACCGCTAGAGTCGACGGTACCGCGGGCCCGGGATCCACCGGTCGCCACCATGGCCTCCTCCGAG
AACGTCATCACCGAGTTCATGCGCTTCAAGGTGCGCATGGAGGGCACCGTGAACGGCCACGAGTTCGAGA
TCGAGGGCGAGGGCGAGGGCCGCCCCTACGAGGGCCACAACACCGTGAAGCTGAAGGTGACCAAGGGCGG
CCCCCTGCCCTTCGCCTGGGACATCCTGTCCCCCCAGTTCCAGTACGGCTCCAAGGTGTACGTGAAGCAC
CCCGCCGACATCCCCGACTACAAGAAGCTGTCCTTCCCCGAGGGCTTCAAGTGGGAGCGCGTGATGAACT
TCGAGGACGGCGGCGTGGCGACCGTGACCCAGGACTCCTCCCTGCAGGACGGCTGCTTCATCTACAAGGT
GAAGTTCATCGGCGTGAACTTCCCCTCCGACGGCCCCGTGATGCAGAAGAAGACCATGGGCTGGGAGGCC
TCCACCGAGCGCCTGTACCCCCGCGACGGCGTGCTGAAGGGCGAGACCCACAAGGCCCTGAAGCTGAAGG
ACGGCGGCCACTACCTGGTGGAGTTCAAGTCCATCTACATGGCCAAGAAGCCCGTGCAGCTGCCCGGCTA
CTACTACGTGGACGCCAAGCTGGACATCACCTCCCACAACGAGGACTACACCATCGTGGAGCAGTACGAG
CGCACCGAGGGCCGCCACCACCTGTTCCTGTAGCGGCCGCGACTCTAGATCATAATCAGCCATACCACAT
TTGTAGAGGTTTTACTTGCTTTAAAAAACCTCCCACACCTCCCCCTGAACCTGAAACATAAAATGAATGC
AATTGTTGTTGTTAACTTGTTTATTGCAGCTTATAATGGTTACAAATAAAGCAATAGCATCACAAATTTC
ACAAATAAAGCATTTTTTTCACTGCATTCTAGTTGTGGTTTGTCCAAACTCATCAATGTATCTTAGGTGA
CTTTGGAAAGTAGCCCCACTTTTTTGGTATAGGTATTGTTCAGCATCAATCATAAATAGTTAACCTTCAA
GAGTCGCTGTTACATGACTCGATATCATGTAACGGTTGTCGATGGAAAGTATGCAAAGTGCTGTTTGTCT
GTTTTAGAGTTAAAATTTCATAGTTACTATGATGGTCCTCTCTCAAATAAGTTTCCAAAACATTTATATA
GATCTAGAGTTTTAGTAAATGTAGATTTTCGTTATCTATCCAGACCAGTACCGGAGATTTCATTTTAAAT
CTTTTTATTTGGCATAGCACACTAACGAAAAATTGCAGTGACTTAGGGACCATTGTGCATACGAATTCAA
ATACAGTGAACTCTCTTTCAATCGGTATTGAAGGGACCATCGAGTTAGGGAGGTATCGAGATGCAGAATA
CATATTTTTCAGTTTTCAGTTTCAATTTTAGCTTTAAAACATTAATTTTAAAAAAGCGTTCGAAATAATA
GTTTTAACGTTAAAAATTAAAGAATACTAAGCAACACTTTTTGAACAATCTTGAAAAACTTCAGATTGTT
TCATCCTTAAATGGGTTGTCAACCTTAATTTTACAATGATCATAGTTAAAATTTTTGAAATCTATTAACA
TTCGGAGGGTGTATGAAACTTTTCATGTAAACTTCGAGTTAGATAGATATAAAGTTGCAGGAAACTAGAA
CAGATTACATAGATGTGCTTATTCTGCGCGACGTGTGAGTCGAGACGAGTCGCTCTCACCGCGAGTGACG
TGAGACGACTAATGTTAATAAAATGGGAGCGAGTCGACAATTGTCACCTCATTCGACTCATCTCACCTCA
CACGCCGCGCAGAATAAACACGAGAGAGATCAAAGTATGCTAGATTGAAGGGACTGCACATTCCATCGTA
TTAGGGAAAATATCGTGTTACAAAATGTCGAGTAAGGGAGAGCTGACTTTATTGCCAATAACTGCAAATT
AGTCACATTTGACATTTTTTACCATTTCGAGTTAATTGTGCTTATTCTGCGCGGCGTGTGAGTCGAGACG
AGTCGCTCTCACCTCGGGTGACGTGAGACGACTAATGTTAATCAAATGGGAGCGAGTCGACAATTGTCAC
CTCATTCGACTCGTGTCACCTCACACGCCGCGCAGAATAGGCACGAATACCATGCAGGGTCATCAAATGA
TAAACACTTTCGATCCACTTACTGAGCTCTGTGAGATTGTTCTAGAAAACTCGAAAAAAAAAATACCAAA
ATGTTTTGTCACATTGGCAATGGTAACCGCATAACAGTCACATTGAGATTATATATGAGCCTCGTAATGT
AATGAAATAATGAAATTTCTATCAGATTTTTTTCTGGCAATATCGCATATATGAGCTGTACGAAATTTCA
GCATCAAATAAGCACTTTTGTGTTTTTGGTAATTTTAAGATATTTTAGTATCTTCCCATACTGCACACTC
AGTTGAGCTCGGCTAATTTTCATTCTTTTGCCGAGATCCGCACAGCTGAGCAACTGAATAAAGTGTGTGT
TATGGGGCTTTGCACGAAAATCCATCCCTCTCTTTCACTATGTGCTTTCACTCTTCCATGAAATTAGAAA
ACATCAAGACCAGTAAACGTCAAAATCCCATACAAAATCAGAAACTTCATAAAATGCACACTTGGTACTC
CATTTACTCAATGCCTACTTTTGTCGAATGCTTCAAATATGCAAGGGATCGATCAGGTATCTGAGGAATT
TTTTTTCAAGCTCACGATCAAAAGCTACACACGTGCTCATATTTGTGTCCAAGTTTTTTTTTCGAATACA
GGCCTTATTCGAAGCTCAATTGCATAATACGCTCTAAGGAGCAGACTTTTTAATTGTCCTAATATAGTGG
AATGATGCCAAGGTACTAGACACAACTTAAGTTTCGTAGGATACGAATATGCTAGGATGGATAGGACAAT
GATGTGTCAAAAAGATTCACTGGAGCTCTTCTGAGTACATCTTAGCAACTTTAGGTAAGAGACAATCCAC
AAGCCACGTGGTCATATTTTTGGGTTGTAGTCTTTTGTTCATGCAGAACATTTAAAATTTGTGTGTCCAC
CCTAAGTGAGCACGTGGTTTATGGACGACCGCGAAGGTAACTTGTGTAGTTTCGGCAACCTCTAGAGTCG
ACCTGCAGGCATGCAAGCTTGGCGTAATCATGGTCATAGCTGTTTCCTGTGTGAAATTGTTATCCGCTCA
CAATTCCACACAACATACGAGCCGGAAGCATAAAGTGTAAAGCCTGGGGTGCCTAATGAGTGAGCTAACT
CACATTAATTGCGTTGCGCTCACTGCCCGCTTTCCAGTCGGGAAACCTGTCGTGCCAGCTGCATTAATGA
ATCGGCCAACGCGCGGGGAGAGGCGGTTTGCGTATTGGGCGCTCTTCCGCTTCCTCGCTCACTGACTCGC
TGCGCTCGGTCGTTCGGCTGCGGCGAGCGGTATCAGCTCACTCAAAGGCGGTAATACGGTTATCCACAGA
ATCAGGGGATAACGCAGGAAAGAACATGTGAGCAAAAGGCCAGCAAAAGGCCAGGAACCGTAAAAAGGCC
GCGTTGCTGGCGTTTTTCCATAGGCTCCGCCCCCCTGACGAGCATCACAAAAATCGACGCTCAAGTCAGA
GGTGGCGAAACCCGACAGGACTATAAAGATACCAGGCGTTTCCCCCTGGAAGCTCCCTCGTGCGCTCTCC
TGTTCCGACCCTGCCGCTTACCGGATACCTGTCCGCCTTTCTCCCTTCGGGAAGCGTGGCGCTTTCTCAT
AGCTCACGCTGTAGGTATCTCAGTTCGGTGTAGGTCGTTCGCTCCAAGCTGGGCTGTGTGCACGAACCCC
CCGTTCAGCCCGACCGCTGCGCCTTATCCGGTAACTATCGTCTTGAGTCCAACCCGGTAAGACACGACTT
ATCGCCACTGGCAGCAGCCACTGGTAACAGGATTAGCAGAGCGAGGTATGTAGGCGGTGCTACAGAGTTC
TTGAAGTGGTGGCCTAACTACGGCTACACTAGAAGAACAGTATTTGGTATCTGCGCTCTGCTGAAGCCAG
TTACCTTCGGAAAAAGAGTTGGTAGCTCTTGATCCGGCAAACAAACCACCGCTGGTAGCGGTGGTTTTTT
TGTTTGCAAGCAGCAGATTACGCGCAGAAAAAAAGGATCTCAAGAAGATCCTTTGATCTTTTCTACGGGG
TCTGACGCTCAGTGGAACGAAAACTCACGTTAAGGGATTTTGGTCATGAGATTATCAAAAAGGATCTTCA
CCTAGATCCTTTTAAATTAAAAATGAAGTTTTAAATCAATCTAAAGTATATATGAGTAAACTTGGTCTGA
CAGTTACCAATGCTTAATCAGTGAGGCACCTATCTCAGCGATCTGTCTATTTCGTTCATCCATAGTTGCC
TGACTCCCCGTCGTGTAGATAACTACGATACGGGAGGGCTTACCATCTGGCCCCAGTGCTGCAATGATAC
CGCGAGACCCACGCTCACCGGCTCCAGATTTATCAGCAATAAACCAGCCAGCCGGAAGGGCCGAGCGCAG
AAGTGGTCCTGCAACTTTATCCGCCTCCATCCAGTCTATTAATTGTTGCCGGGAAGCTAGAGTAAGTAGT
TCGCCAGTTAATAGTTTGCGCAACGTTGTTGCCATTGCTACAGGCATCGTGGTGTCACGCTCGTCGTTTG
GTATGGCTTCATTCAGCTCCGGTTCCCAACGATCAAGGCGAGTTACATGATCCCCCATGTTGTGCAAAAA
AGCGGTTAGCTCCTTCGGTCCTCCGATCGTTGTCAGAAGTAAGTTGGCCGCAGTGTTATCACTCATGGTT
ATGGCAGCACTGCATAATTCTCTTACTGTCATGCCATCCGTAAGATGCTTTTCTGTGACTGGTGAGTACT
CAACCAAGTCATTCTGAGAATAGTGTATGCGGCGACCGAGTTGCTCTTGCCCGGCGTCAATACGGGATAA
TACCGCGCCACATAGCAGAACTTTAAAAGTGCTCATCATTGGAAAACGTTCTTCGGGGCGAAAACTCTCA
AGGATCTTACCGCTGTTGAGATCCAGTTCGATGTAACCCACTCGTGCACCCAACTGATCTTCAGCATCTT
TTACTTTCACCAGCGTTTCTGGGTGAGCAAAAACAGGAAGGCAAAATGCCGCAAAAAAGGGAATAAGGGC
GACACGGAAATGTTGAATACTCATACTCTTCCTTTTTCAATATTATTGAAGCATTTATCAGGGTTATTGT
CTCATGAGCGGATACATATTTGAATGTATTTAGAAAAATAAACAAATAGGGGTTCCGCGCACATTTCCCC
GAAAAGTGCCACCTGACGTCTAAGAAACCATTATTATCATGACATTAACCTATAAAAATAGGCGTATCAC
GAGGCCCTTTCGTC
